>Addgene plasmid #216091 | pRDB_161 | addgene full sequence | sequence record 431392 | Addgene NGS Result
GTCGACGGATCGGGAGATCTCCCGATCCCCTATGGTGCACTCTCAGTACAATCTGCTCTGATGCCGCATA
GTTAAGCCAGTATCTGCTCCCTGCTTGTGTGTTGGAGGTCGCTGAGTAGTGCGCGAGCAAAATTTAAGCT
ACAACAAGGCAAGGCTTGACCGACAATTGCATGAAGAATCTGCTTAGGGTTAGGCGTTTTGCGCTGCTTC
GCGATGTACGGGCCAGATATACGCGTTGACATTGATTATTGACTAGTTATTAATAGTAATCAATTACGGG
GTCATTAGTTCATAGCCCATATATGGAGTTCCGCGTTACATAACTTACGGTAAATGGCCCGCCTGGCTGA
CCGCCCAACGACCCCCGCCCATTGACGTCAATAATGACGTATGTTCCCATAGTAACGCCAATAGGGACTT
TCCATTGACGTCAATGGGTGGAGTATTTACGGTAAACTGCCCACTTGGCAGTACATCAAGTGTATCATAT
GCCAAGTACGCCCCCTATTGACGTCAATGACGGTAAATGGCCCGCCTGGCATTATGCCCAGTACATGACC
TTATGGGACTTTCCTACTTGGCAGTACATCTACGTATTAGTCATCGCTATTACCATGGTGATGCGGTTTT
GGCAGTACATCAATGGGCGTGGATAGCGGTTTGACTCACGGGGATTTCCAAGTCTCCACCCCATTGACGT
CAATGGGAGTTTGTTTTGGCACCAAAATCAACGGGACTTTCCAAAATGTCGTAACAACTCCGCCCCATTG
ACGCAAATGGGCGGTAGGCGTGTACGGTGGGAGGTCTATATAAGCAGCGCGTTTTGCCTGTACTGGGTCT
CTCTGGTTAGACCAGATCTGAGCCTGGGAGCTCTCTGGCTAACTAGGGAACCCACTGCTTAAGCCTCAAT
AAAGCTTGCCTTGAGTGCTTCAAGTAGTGTGTGCCCGTCTGTTGTGTGACTCTGGTAACTAGAGATCCCT
CAGACCCTTTTAGTCAGTGTGGAAAATCTCTAGCAGTGGCGCCCGAACAGGGACTTGAAAGCGAAAGGGA
AACCAGAGGAGCTCTCTCGACGCAGGACTCGGCTTGCTGAAGCGCGCACGGCAAGAGGCGAGGGGCGGCG
ACTGGTGAGTACGCCAAAAATTTTGACTAGCGGAGGCTAGAAGGAGAGAGATGGGTGCGAGAGCGTCAGT
ATTAAGCGGGGGAGAATTAGATCGCGATGGGAAAAAATTCGGTTAAGGCCAGGGGGAAAGAAAAAATATA
AATTAAAACATATAGTATGGGCAAGCAGGGAGCTAGAACGATTCGCAGTTAATCCTGGCCTGTTAGAAAC
ATCAGAAGGCTGTAGACAAATACTGGGACAGCTACAACCATCCCTTCAGACAGGATCAGAAGAACTTAGA
TCATTATATAATACAGTAGCAACCCTCTATTGTGTGCATCAAAGGATAGAGATAAAAGACACCAAGGAAG
CTTTAGACAAGATAGAGGAAGAGCAAAACAAAAGTAAGACCACCGCACAGCAAGCGGCCGCTGATCTTCA
GACCTGGAGGAGGAGATATGAGGGACAATTGGAGAAGTGAATTATATAAATATAAAGTAGTAAAAATTGA
ACCATTAGGAGTAGCACCCACCAAGGCAAAGAGAAGAGTGGTGCAGAGAGAAAAAAGAGCAGTGGGAATA
GGAGCTTTGTTCCTTGGGTTCTTGGGAGCAGCAGGAAGCACTATGGGCGCAGCGTCAATGACGCTGACGG
TACAGGCCAGACAATTATTGTCTGGTATAGTGCAGCAGCAGAACAATTTGCTGAGGGCTATTGAGGCGCA
ACAGCATCTGTTGCAACTCACAGTCTGGGGCATCAAGCAGCTCCAGGCAAGAATCCTGGCTGTGGAAAGA
TACCTAAAGGATCAACAGCTCCTGGGGATTTGGGGTTGCTCTGGAAAACTCATTTGCACCACTGCTGTGC
CTTGGAATGCTAGTTGGAGTAATAAATCTCTGGAACAGATTTGGAATCACACGACCTGGATGGAGTGGGA
CAGAGAAATTAACAATTACACAAGCTTAATACACTCCTTAATTGAAGAATCGCAAAACCAGCAAGAAAAG
AATGAACAAGAATTATTGGAATTAGATAAATGGGCAAGTTTGTGGAATTGGTTTAACATAACAAATTGGC
TGTGGTATATAAAATTATTCATAATGATAGTAGGAGGCTTGGTAGGTTTAAGAATAGTTTTTGCTGTACT
TTCTATAGTGAATAGAGTTAGGCAGGGATATTCACCATTATCGTTTCAGACCCACCTCCCAACCCCGAGG
GGACCCGACAGGCCCGAAGGAATAGAAGAAGAAGGTGGAGAGAGAGACAGAGACAGATCCATTCGATTAG
TGAACGGATCGGCACTGCGTGCGCCAATTCTGCAGACAAATGGCAGTATTCATCCACAATTTTAAAAGAA
AAGGGGGGATTGGGGGGTACAGTGCAGGGGAAAGAATAGTAGACATAATAGCAACAGACATACAAACTAA
AGAATTACAAAAACAAATTACAAAAATTCAAAATTTTCGGGTTTATTACAGGGACAGCAGAGATCCAGTT
TGGTTAATTAAGGTACCGGGCAGAGAGGGCCTATTTCCCATGATTCCTTCATATTTGCATATACGATACA
AGGCTGTTAGAGAGATAATTAGAATTAATTTGACTGTAAACACAAAGATATTAGTACAAAATACGTGACG
TAGAAAGTAATAATTTCTTGGGTAGTTTGCAGTTTTAAAATTATGTTTTAAAATGGACTATCATATGCTT
ACCGTAACTTGAAAGTATTTCGATTTCTTGGCTTTATATATCTTGTGGAAAGGACGAAACACCGGCCTGG
CAGGATGCGCGGTGGTTTAAGAGCTATGCTGGAAACAGCATAGCAAGTTTAAATAAGGCTAGTCCGTTAT
CAACTTGAAAAAGTGGCACCGAGTCGGTGCTTTTTTGAACACGGCTCCGGTGCCCGTCAGTGGGCAGAGC
GCACATCGCCCACAGTCCCCGAGAAGTTGGGGGGAGGGGTCGGCAATTGATCCGGTGCCTAGAGAAGGTG
GCGCGGGGTAAACTGGGAAAGTGATGTCGTGTACTGGCTCCGCCTTTTTCCCGAGGGTGGGGGAGAACCG
TATATAAGTGCAGTAGTCGCCGTGAACGTTCTTTTTCGCAACGGGTTTGCCGCCAGAACACAGGTAAGTG
CCGTGTGTGGTTCCCGCGGGCCTGGCCTCTTTACGGGTTATGGCCCTTGCGTGCCTTGAATTACTTCCAC
CTGGCTGCAGTACGTGATTCTTGATCCCGAGCTTCGGGTTGGAAGTGGGTGGGAGAGTTCGAGGCCTTGC
GCTTAAGGAGCCCCTTCGCCTCGTGCTTGAGTTGAGGCCTGGCCTGGGCGCTGGGGCCGCCGCGTGCGAA
TCTGGTGGCACCTTCGCGCCTGTCTCGCTGCTTTCGATAAGTCTCTAGCCATTTAAAATTTTTGATGACC
TGCTGCGACGCTTTTTTTCTGGCAAGATAGTCTTGTAAATGCGGGCCAAGATCTGCACACTGGTATTTCG
GTTTTTGGGGCCGCGGGCGGCGACGGGGCCCGTGCGTCCCAGCGCACATGTTCGGCGAGGCGGGGCCTGC
GAGCGCGGCCACCGAGAATCGGACGGGGGTAGTCTCAAGCTGGCCGGCCTGCTCTGGTGCCTGGCCTCGC
GCCGCCGTGTATCGCCCCGCCCTGGGCGGCAAGGCTGGCCCGGTCGGCACCAGTTGCGTGAGCGGAAAGA
TGGCCGCTTCCCGGCCCTGCTGCAGGGAGCTCAAAATGGAGGACGCGGCGCTCGGGAGAGCGGGCGGGTG
AGTCACCCACACAAAGGAAAAGGGCCTTTCCGTCCTCAGCCGTCGCTTCATGTGACTCCACGGAGTACCG
GGCGCCGTCCAGGCACCTCGATTAGTTCTCGAGCTTTTGGAGTACGTCGTCTTTAGGTTGGGGGGAGGGG
TTTTATGCGATGGAGTTTCCCCACACTGAGTGGGTGGAGACTGAAGTTAGGCCAGCTTGGCACTTGATGT
AATTCTCCTTGGAATTTGCCCTTTTTGAGTTTGGATCTTGGTTCATTCTCAAGCCTCAGACAGTGGTTCA
AAGTTTTTTTCTTCCATTTCAGGTGTCGTGAAGGAGCCACCATGACCGAGTACAAGCCCACGGTGCGCCT
CGCCACCCGCGACGACGTCCCCAGGGCCGTACGCACCCTCGCCGCCGCGTTCGCCGACTACCCCGCCACG
CGCCACACCGTCGATCCGGACCGCCACATCGAGCGGGTCACCGAGCTGCAAGAACTCTTCCTCACGCGCG
TCGGGCTCGACATCGGCAAGGTGTGGGTCGCGGACGACGGCGCCGCCGTGGCGGTCTGGACCACGCCGGA
GAGCGTCGAAGCGGGGGCGGTGTTCGCCGAGATCGGCCCGCGCATGGCCGAGTTGAGCGGTTCCCGGCTG
GCCGCGCAGCAACAGATGGAAGGCCTCCTGGCGCCGCACCGGCCCAAGGAGCCCGCGTGGTTCCTGGCCA
CCGTCGGAGTCTCGCCCGACCACCAGGGCAAGGGTCTGGGCAGCGCCGTCGTGCTCCCCGGAGTGGAGGC
GGCCGAGCGCGCCGGGGTGCCCGCCTTCCTGGAGACCTCCGCGCCCCGCAACCTCCCCTTCTACGAGCGG
CTCGGCTTCACCGTCACCGCCGACGTCGAGGTGCCCGAAGGACCGCGCACCTGGTGCATGACCCGCAAGC
CCGGTGCCGGAAGCTAATAGGACTCAGTTACGATGCATTCGAAAATCAACCTCTGGATTACAAAATTTGT
GAAAGATTGACTGGTATTCTTAACTATGTTGCTCCTTTTACGCTATGTGGATACGCTGCTTTAATGCCTT
TGTATCATGCTATTGCTTCCCGTATGGCTTTCATTTTCTCCTCCTTGTATAAATCCTGGTTGCTGTCTCT
TTATGAGGAGTTGTGGCCCGTTGTCAGGCAACGTGGCGTGGTGTGCACTGTGTTTGCTGACGCAACCCCC
ACTGGTTGGGGCATTGCCACCACCTGTCAGCTCCTTTCCGGGACTTTCGCTTTCCCCCTCCCTATTGCCA
CGGCGGAACTCATCGCCGCCTGCCTTGCCCGCTGCTGGACAGGGGCTCGGCTGTTGGGCACTGACAATTC
CGTGGTGTTGTCGGGGAAATCATCGTCCTTTCCTTGGCTGCTCGCCTGTGTTGCCACCTGGATTCTGCGC
GGGACGTCCTTCTGCTACGTCCCTTCGGCCCTCAATCCAGCGGACCTTCCTTCCCGCGGCCTGCTGCCGG
CTCTGCGGCCTCTTCCGCGTCCTCGCCTTCGCCCTCAGACGAGTCGGATCTCCCTTTGGGCCGCCTCCCC
GCGTCGACTTTAAGACCAATGACTTACAAGGCAGCTGTAGATCTTAGCCACTTTTTAAAAGAAAAGGGGG
GACTGGAAGGGCTAATTCACTCCCAACGAAGATAAGATCTGCTTTTTGCTTGTACTGGGTCTCTCTGGTT
AGACCAGATCTGAGCCTGGGAGCTCTCTGGCTAACTAGGGAACCCACTGCTTAAGCCTCAATAAAGCTTG
CCTTGAGTGCTTCAAGTAGTGTGTGCCCGTCTGTTGTGTGACTCTGGTAACTAGAGATCCCTCAGACCCT
TTTAGTCAGTGTGGAAAATCTCTAGCAGGGCCCGTTTAAACCCGCTGATCAGCCTCGACTGTGCCTTCTA
GTTGCCAGCCATCTGTTGTTTGCCCCTCCCCCGTGCCTTCCTTGACCCTGGAAGGTGCCACTCCCACTGT
CCTTTCCTAATAAAATGAGGAAATTGCATCGCATTGTCTGAGTAGGTGTCATTCTATTCTGGGGGGTGGG
GTGGGGCAGGACAGCAAGGGGGAGGATTGGGAAGATAATAGCAGGCATGCTGGGGATGCGGTGGGCTCTA
TGGCTTCTGAGGCGGAAAGAACCAGCTGGGGCTCTAGGGGGTATCCCC
[124 nt withheld, positions 5999-6122]
C
[91 nt withheld, positions 6124-6214]
A
[49 nt withheld, positions 6216-6264]
CCTTTGACGTTGGAGTCCACGTTCTTT
[37 nt withheld, positions 6292-6328]
ACCCTATCTCGGTCTATTCTTTTGATTTATAAGGGATTTTGCCGATTTCGGCCTATTGGTTAAAAAATGA
GCTGATTTAACAAAAATTTAACGCGAATTAATTCTGTGGAATGTGTGTCAGTTAGGGTGTGGAAAGTCCC
CAGGCTCCCCAGCAGGCAGAAGTATGCAAAGCATGCATCTCAATTAGTCAGCAACCAGGTGTGGAAAGTC
CCCAGGCTCCCCAGCAGGCAGAAGTATGCAAAGCATGCATCTCAATTAGTCAGCAACCATAGTCCCGCCC
CTAACTCCGCCCATCCCGCCCCTAACTCCGCCCAGTTCCGCCCATTCTCCGCCCCATGGCTGACTAATTT
TTTTTATTTATGCAGAGGCCGAGGCCGCCTCTGCCTCTGAGCTATTCCAGAAGTAGTGAGGAGGCTTTTT
TGGAGGCCTAGGCTTTTGCAAAAAGCTCCCGGGAGCTTGTATATCCATTTTCGGATCTGATCAGCACGTG
TTGACAATTAATCATCGGCATAGTATATCGGCATAGTATAATACGACAAGGTGAGGAACTAAACCATGGC
CAAGTTGACCAGTGCCGTTCCGGTGCTCACCGCGCGCGACGTCGCCGGAGCGGTCGAGTTCTGGACCGAC
CGGCTCGGGTTCTCCCGGGACTTCGTGGAGGACGACTTCGCCGGTGTGGTCCGGGACGACGTGACCCTGT
TCATCAGCGCGGTCCAGGACCAGGTGGTGCCGGACAACACCCTGGCCTGGGTGTGGGTGCGCGGCCTGGA
CGAGCTGTACGCCGAGTGGTCGGAGGTCGTGTCCACGAACTTCCGGGACGCCTCCGGGCCGGCCATGACC
GAGATCGGCGAGCAGCCGTGGGGGCGGGAGTTCGCCCTGCGCGACCCGGCCGGCAACTGCGTGCACTTCG
TGGCCGAGGAGCAGGACTGACACGTGCTACGAGATTTCGATTCCACCGCCGCCTTCTATGAAAGGTTGGG
CTTCGGAATCGTTTTCCGGGACGCCGGCTGGATGATCCTCCAGCGCGGGGATCTCATGCTGGAGTTCTTC
GCCCACCCCAACTTGTTTATTGCAGCTTATAATGGTTACAAATAAAGCAATAGCATCACAAATTTCACAA
ATAAAGCATTTTTTTCACTGCATTCTAGTTGTGGTTTGTCCAAACTCATCAATGTATCTTATCATGTCTG
TATACCGTCGACCTCTAGCTAGAGCTTGGCGTAATCATGGTCATAGCTGTTTCCTGTGTGAAATTGTTAT
CCGCTCACAATTCCACACAACATACGAGCCGGAAGCATAAAGTGTAAAGCCTGGGGTGCCTAATGAGTGA
GCTAACTCACATTAATTGCGTTGCGCTCACTGCCCGCTTTCCAGTCGGGAAACCTGTCGTGCCAGCTGCA
TTAATGAATCGGCCAACGCGCGGGGAGAGGCGGTTTGCGTATTGGGCGCTCTTCCGCTTCCTCGCTCACT
GACTCGCTGCGCTCGGTCGTTCGGCTGCGGCGAGCGGTATCAGCTCACTCAAAGGCGGTAATACGGTTAT
CCACAGAATCAGGGGATAACGCAGGAAAGAACATGTGAGCAAAAGGCCAGCAAAAGGCCAGGAACCGTAA
AAAGGCCGCGTTGCTGGCGTTTTTCCATAGGCTCCGCCCCCCTGACGAGCATCACAAAAATCGACGCTCA
AGTCAGAGGTGGCGAAACCCGACAGGACTATAAAGATACCAGGCGTTTCCCCCTGGAAGCTCCCTCGTGC
GCTCTCCTGTTCCGACCCTGCCGCTTACCGGATACCTGTCCGCCTTTCTCCCTTCGGGAAGCGTGGCGCT
TTCTCATAGCTCACGCTGTAGGTATCTCAGTTCGGTGTAGGTCGTTCGCTCCAAGCTGGGCTGTGTGCAC
GAACCCCCCGTTCAGCCCGACCGCTGCGCCTTATCCGGTAACTATCGTCTTGAGTCCAACCCGGTAAGAC
ACGACTTATCGCCACTGGCAGCAGCCACTGGTAACAGGATTAGCAGAGCGAGGTATGTAGGCGGTGCTAC
AGAGTTCTTGAAGTGGTGGCCTAACTACGGCTACACTAGAAGAACAGTATTTGGTATCTGCGCTCTGCTG
AAGCCAGTTACCTTCGGAAAAAGAGTTGGTAGCTCTTGATCCGGCAAACAAACCACCGCTGGTAGCGGTG
GTTTTTTTGTTTGCAAGCAGCAGATTACGCGCAGAAAAAAAGGATCTCAAGAAGATCCTTTGATCTTTTC
TACGGGGTCTGACGCTCAGTGGAACGAAAACTCACGTTAAGGGATTTTGGTCATGAGATTATCAAAAAGG
ATCTTCACCTAGATCCTTTTAAATTAAAAATGAAGTTTTAAATCAATCTAAAGTATATATGAGTAAACTT
GGTCTGACAGTTACCAATGCTTAATCAGTGAGGCACCTATCTCAGCGATCTGTCTATTTCGTTCATCCAT
AGTTGCCTGACTCCCCGTCGTGTAGATAACTACGATACGGGAGGGCTTACCATCTGGCCCCAGTGCTGCA
ATGATACCGCGAGACCCACGCTCACCGGCTCCAGATTTATCAGCAATAAACCAGCCAGCCGGAAGGGCCG
AGCGCAGAAGTGGTCCTGCAACTTTATCCGCCTCCATCCAGTCTATTAATTGTTGCCGGGAAGCTAGAGT
AAGTAGTTCGCCAGTTAATAGTTTGCGCAACGTTGTTGCCATTGCTACAGGCATCGTGGTGTCACGCTCG
TCGTTTGGTATGGCTTCATTCAGCTCCGGTTCCCAACGATCAAGGCGAGTTACATGATCCCCCATGTTGT
GCAAAAAAGCGGTTAGCTCCTTCGGTCCTCCGATCGTTGTCAGAAGTAAGTTGGCCGCAGTGTTATCACT
CATGGTTATGGCAGCACTGCATAATTCTCTTACTGTCATGCCATCCGTAAGATGCTTTTCTGTGACTGGT
GAGTACTCAACCAAGTCATTCTGAGAATAGTGTATGCGGCGACCGAGTTGCTCTTGCCCGGCGTCAATAC
GGGATAATACCGCGCCACATAGCAGAACTTTAAAAGTGCTCATCATTGGAAAACGTTCTTCGGGGCGAAA
ACTCTCAAGGATCTTACCGCTGTTGAGATCCAGTTCGATGTAACCCACTCGTGCACCCAACTGATCTTCA
GCATCTTTTACTTTCACCAGCGTTTCTGGGTGAGCAAAAACAGGAAGGCAAAATGCCGCAAAAAAGGGAA
TAAGGGCGACACGGAAATGTTGAATACTCATACTCTTCCTTTTTCAATATTATTGAAGCATTTATCAGGG
TTATTGTCTCATGAGCGGATACATATTTGAATGTATTTAGAAAAATAAACAAATAGGGGTTCCGCGCACA
TTTCCCCGAAAAGTGCCACCTGAC
Features (pLannotate 1.2.2; 32 found; start..end, strand, type, name):
     31..83      -  misc_feature   bom (fragment): basis of mobility region from pBR322
    238..617     +  enhancer       CMV enhancer: human cytomegalovirus immediate early enhancer
    618..817     +  promoter       CMV promoter: human cytomegalovirus (CMV) immediate early promoter
    835..1015    +  LTR            5' LTR (truncated): truncated 5' long terminal repeat (LTR) from HIV-1
   1062..1187    +  misc_feature   HIV-1 Ψ: packaging signal of human immunodeficiency virus type 1
   1171..1534    +  CDS            HIV-1 gag (fragment): gag protein from human immunodeficiency virus 1; gag
   1680..1913    +  misc_feature   RRE: The Rev response element (RRE) of HIV-1 allows for Rev-dependent mRNA export from the nucleus to the cytoplasm.
   2290..2390    +  CDS            Rev (fragment): human immunodeficiency virus 1 (HIV-1) Rev protein; rev; enhances nuclear export of unspliced and incompletely spliced viral mRNAs
   2440..2557    +  misc_feature   cPPT/CTS: central polypurine tract and central termination sequence of HIV-1
   2615..2855    +  promoter       U6 promoter: RNA polymerase III promoter for human U6 snRNA
   2903..2970    +  misc_RNA       tracrRNA (fragment): trans-activating CRISPR RNA for the Streptococcus pyogenes CRISPR/Cas9 system
   3002..3213    +  promoter       EF-1α core promoter: core promoter for human elongation factor EF-1α
   3214..4152    +  intron         EF-1α intron A: intron upstream of the start codon of human EF-1α
   4172..4768    +  CDS            PuroR (fragment): puromycin N-acetyltransferase; pac from Streptomyces; confers resistance to puromycin
   4804..5392    +  misc_feature   WPRE: woodchuck hepatitis virus posttranscriptional regulatory element
   5388..5531    +  CDS            nef (fragment): NEF_HV1LA - Experimental evidence at protein level: Swiss-Prot protein existence level 1. Extracellular Nef protein targets CD4(+) T-lymphocytes for apoptosis by interacting with CXCR4 surface receptors. From Human immunodeficiency virus type 1 group M subtype B (isolate Lai) (HIV-1).
   5517..5697    +  LTR            5' LTR (truncated): truncated 5' long terminal repeat (LTR) from HIV-1
   5729..5840    +  polyA_signal   bGH poly(A) signal: bovine growth hormone polyadenylation signal
   5957..5978    +  promoter       SV40 promoter (fragment): SV40 enhancer and early promoter
   5999..6427    +  rep_origin     f1 ori (sequence partly withheld): f1 bacteriophage origin of replication; arrow indicates direction of (+) strand synthesis
   6441..6770    +  promoter       SV40 promoter: SV40 enhancer and early promoter
   6818..6865    +  promoter       EM7 promoter: synthetic bacterial promoter&nbsp
   6884..7258    +  CDS            BleoR: antibiotic-binding protein; Sh ble from Streptoalloteichus hindustanus; confers resistance to bleomycin, phleomycin, and Zeocin™
   7268..7393    +  CDS            ble (fragment): BLE_KLEPN - Experimental evidence at protein level: Swiss-Prot protein existence level 1. Binding protein with a strong affinity to the bleomycin family of antibiotics. Binds to CL990; an antimitotic-antibiotic compound. From Klebsiella pneumoniae.
   7388..7509    +  polyA_signal   SV40 poly(A) signal: SV40 polyadenylation signal
   7582..7598    -  protein_bind   lac operator: The lac repressor binds to the lac operator to inhibit transcription in E. coli. This inhibition can be relieved by adding lactose or isopropyl-β-D-thiogalactopyranoside (IPTG). lac repressor encoded by lacI
   7606..7636    -  promoter       lac promoter: promoter for the E. coli lac operon
   7651..7672    -  protein_bind   CAP binding site: CAP binding activates transcription in the presence of cAMP. E. coli catabolite activator protein
   7685..7777    -  CDS            lacI (fragment): lac repressor; lacI; The lac repressor binds to the lac operator to inhibit transcription in E. coli. This inhibition can be relieved by adding lactose or isopropyl-β-D-thiogalactopyranoside (IPTG).
   7960..8548    -  rep_origin     ori: high-copy-number ColE1/pMB1/pBR322/pUC origin of replication
   8719..9579    -  CDS            AmpR: β-lactamase; bla; confers resistance to ampicillin, carbenicillin, and related antibiotics
   9580..9684    -  promoter       AmpR promoter: bla
