[The description below was written by a language model from this plasmid's Addgene catalogue record and pLannotate feature annotations shown in this document.]
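Description:
pRDB_161 is a lentiviral CRISPR guide-expression plasmid built on the pRDA_722 backbone, carrying a single guide RNA directed against CD81 and intended as a positive control for CRISPR interference with Streptococcus pyogenes Cas9. It is propagated in E. coli through a high-copy ColE1/pUC-type origin and selected with ampicillin via the β-lactamase gene. The backbone also carries an f1 origin and an SV40/EM7-driven bleomycin/Zeocin resistance cassette lying outside the viral transfer region.

The transfer cassette follows a third-generation, self-inactivating layout. A CMV enhancer/promoter replaces the upstream part of the 5' LTR to drive genomic RNA production in packaging cells. It is followed by the HIV-1 Ψ packaging signal with a partial gag sequence, the Rev response element for Rev-dependent nuclear export, and the cPPT/CTS that aids nuclear import. A truncated 3' LTR and a bGH polyadenylation signal close the unit. Within it, a human U6 RNA polymerase III promoter transcribes the CD81-targeting spacer fused to an SpCas9 tracrRNA-derived scaffold. Downstream, the EF-1α core promoter with its intron A drives puromycin N-acetyltransferase for selection of transduced mammalian cells, and a WPRE enhances transcript expression.

The annotated features include no Cas9 or repressor-domain coding sequence, so the plasmid appears to supply only the guide and selection marker, and the CRISPRi effector would presumably need to be provided separately. Because CD81 is a cell-surface protein, its knockdown offers a convenient readout for confirming CRISPRi activity, although the record does not specify the assay. The target species is listed only as "Other".
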