Addgene plasmid #216091: pRDB_161
Purpose: Cas9 [Sp] CRISPRi targeting CD81, positive control
Depositing lab: John Doench. Depositing organization: Broad Institute. Publication: Modular vector assembly enables rapid assessment of emerging CRISPR technologies. McGee AV, Liu YV, Griffith AL, Szegletes ZM, Wen B, Kraus C, Miller NW, Steger RJ, Escude Velasco B, Bosch JA, Zirin JD, Viswanatha R, Sontheimer EJ, Goodale A, Greene MA, Green TM, Doench JG. Cell Genom. 2024 Mar 13;4(3):100519. doi: 10.1016/j.xgen.2024.100519. PubMed 38484704.
Backbone
  Vector backbone: pRDA_722
  Vector type: Lentiviral, CRISPR ; Positive Controls
Growth in bacteria
  Bacterial resistance: Ampicillin, 100 μg/mL
  Growth temperature: 37°C
  Growth strain: NEB Stable
  Copy number: Unknown
Gene/Insert
  Gene/Insert name: CD81 guide
  gRNA/shRNA sequence: GCCTGGCAGGATGCGCGGTG
  Species: Other
  Cloning method: Unknown
Terms and licenses: Academic/Nonprofit Terms; Industry Terms: Not Available to Industry
Depositor comments: Please visit https://www.biorxiv.org/content/10.1101/2023.10.25.564061v1 for bioRxiv preprint.
How to cite: pRDB_161 was a gift from John Doench (Addgene plasmid # 216091 ; http://n2t.net/addgene:216091 ; RRID:Addgene_216091)
